Addgene plasmid #196515: pcDNA3.1-Nmyc-Eps8L2_1-496-siR
Purpose: Expression of Myc-Eps8L2_1-496
Depositing lab: Edgar Gomes. Depositing organization: Fundação GIMM- Gulbenkian Institute for Molecular Medicine. Publication: Ctdnep1 and Eps8L2 regulate dorsal actin cables for nuclear positioning during cell migration. Calero-Cuenca FJ, Osorio DS, Carvalho-Marques S, Sridhara SC, Oliveira LM, Jiao Y, Diaz J, Janota CS, Cadot B, Gomes ER. Curr Biol. 2021 Apr 12;31(7):1521-1530.e8. doi: 10.1016/j.cub.2021.01.007. Epub 2021 Feb 9. PubMed 33567288.
Backbone
  Vector backbone: pcDNA3.1
  Vector type: Mammalian Expression
  Selectable markers: Neomycin (select with G418)
Growth in bacteria
  Bacterial resistance: Ampicillin, 100 μg/mL
  Growth temperature: 37°C
  Growth strain: DH5alpha
  Copy number: High Copy
Gene/Insert
  Gene/Insert name: Eps8L2_1-496
  Species: H. sapiens (human)
  Insert size (bp): 1543
  Mutation: Silent mutations for siRNA resistance
  Entrez Gene: EPS8L2 (a.k.a. EPS8R2, MGC3088, FLJ16738, FLJ21935, FLJ22171, MGC126530)
  Promoter: T7 promoter
  Tag / fusion protein: Myc (N terminal on insert)
  Cloning method: Restriction Enzyme; 5′ cloning site BamHI (unknown if destroyed); 3′ cloning site XbaI (unknown if destroyed)
Terms and licenses: Academic/Nonprofit Terms; Industry Terms: Not Available to Industry
Depositor comments: Contains attb1 and attb2 sites
How to cite: pcDNA3.1-Nmyc-Eps8L2_1-496-siR was a gift from Edgar Gomes (Addgene plasmid # 196515 ; http://n2t.net/addgene:196515 ; RRID:Addgene_196515)
