[The description below was written by a language model from this plasmid's Addgene catalogue record and pLannotate feature annotations shown in this document.]
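Description:
pcDNA3.1-Nmyc-Eps8L2_1-496-siR is a mammalian expression plasmid built on the pcDNA3.1 backbone that produces an N-terminally Myc-tagged fragment of human EPS8L2 spanning residues 1–496. In bacteria it is maintained through a high-copy ColE1/pUC-type origin with ampicillin resistance (β-lactamase under its own promoter). An f1 origin is also present. For mammalian cells, a neomycin phosphotransferase gene driven by the SV40 enhancer/early promoter and terminated by an SV40 polyadenylation signal allows G418 selection of stable transfectants.

The catalogue entry lists the T7 promoter, but the feature table shows that the expression cassette begins with the CMV immediate-early enhancer and promoter, which would drive transcription in mammalian cells. The T7 promoter lies just downstream and is normally useful for in vitro transcription or as a sequencing primer site. Next come a Myc epitope sequence (annotated as a fragment of a 3xMyc tag), an attB1 site, the EPS8L2 coding fragment, an attB2 site and the bovine growth hormone polyadenylation signal. The flanking attB sites, also noted by the depositor, are Gateway recombination sites, although the record lists restriction cloning between BamHI and XbaI.

The insert carries silent mutations that make the transcript resistant to siRNA without changing the protein. This suggests use in knockdown-and-rescue experiments, where endogenous EPS8L2 is depleted and the truncated tagged protein is re-expressed to test which regions are needed for function. The associated publication concerns EPS8L2 in dorsal actin cable organisation and nuclear positioning during cell migration. EPS8L2 is annotated as a possible factor in actin cytoskeleton remodelling.
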