Features (pLannotate 1.2.2; 23 found; start..end, strand, type, name):
     28..80      -  misc_feature   bom (fragment): basis of mobility region from pBR322
    235..614     +  enhancer       CMV enhancer: human cytomegalovirus immediate early enhancer
    615..818     +  promoter       CMV promoter: human cytomegalovirus (CMV) immediate early promoter
    814..847     +  LTR            5' LTR (truncated) (fragment): truncated 5' long terminal repeat (LTR) from HIV-1
    863..881     +  promoter       T7 promoter: promoter for bacteriophage T7 RNA polymerase
    926..956     +  CDS            3xMyc (fragment): 3 tandem Myc epitope tags
    974..998     +  protein_bind   attB1: mutant version of attB; recombination site for the Gateway® BP reaction BP Clonase™
   1001..2488    +  CDS            EPS8L2 (fragment): ES8L2_HUMAN - Also known as EPS8R2. Experimental evidence at protein level: Swiss-Prot protein existence level 1. Stimulates guanine exchange activity of SOS1. May play a role in membrane ruffling and remodeling of the actin cytoskeleton. In the cochlea, is required for stereocilia maintenance in adult hair cells (By similarity). From Homo sapiens (Human).
   2492..2516    -  protein_bind   attB2: mutant version of attB; recombination site for the Gateway® BP reaction BP Clonase™
   2554..2778    +  polyA_signal   bGH poly(A) signal: bovine growth hormone polyadenylation signal
   2782..2803    +  promoter       SV40 promoter (fragment): SV40 enhancer and early promoter
   2824..3252    +  rep_origin     f1 ori (sequence partly withheld): f1 bacteriophage origin of replication; arrow indicates direction of (+) strand synthesis
   3266..3595    +  promoter       SV40 promoter: SV40 enhancer and early promoter
   3662..4453    +  CDS            neo: KKA2_KLEPN - Also known as kan, nptII. Experimental evidence at protein level: Swiss-Prot protein existence level 1. Resistance to kanamycin, neomycin, paromomycin, ribostamycin, butirosin and gentamicin B. From Klebsiella pneumoniae.
   4477..4635    +  CDS            ble (fragment): BLE_KLEPN - Experimental evidence at protein level: Swiss-Prot protein existence level 1. Binding protein with a strong affinity to the bleomycin family of antibiotics. Binds to CL990; an antimitotic-antibiotic compound. From Klebsiella pneumoniae.
   4630..4751    +  polyA_signal   SV40 poly(A) signal: SV40 polyadenylation signal
   4824..4840    -  protein_bind   lac operator: The lac repressor binds to the lac operator to inhibit transcription in E. coli. This inhibition can be relieved by adding lactose or isopropyl-β-D-thiogalactopyranoside (IPTG). lac repressor encoded by lacI
   4848..4878    -  promoter       lac promoter: promoter for the E. coli lac operon
   4893..4914    -  protein_bind   CAP binding site: CAP binding activates transcription in the presence of cAMP. E. coli catabolite activator protein
   4927..5019    -  CDS            lacI (fragment): lac repressor; lacI; The lac repressor binds to the lac operator to inhibit transcription in E. coli. This inhibition can be relieved by adding lactose or isopropyl-β-D-thiogalactopyranoside (IPTG).
   5202..5790    -  rep_origin     ori: high-copy-number ColE1/pMB1/pBR322/pUC origin of replication
   5961..6821    -  CDS            AmpR: β-lactamase; bla; confers resistance to ampicillin, carbenicillin, and related antibiotics
   6822..6926    -  promoter       AmpR promoter: bla
>Addgene plasmid #196515 | pcDNA3.1-Nmyc-Eps8L2_1-496-siR | addgene full sequence | sequence record 386703 | Addgene Partial NGS Result
GACGGATCGGGAGATCTCCCGATCCCCTATGGTGCACTCTCAGTACAATCTGCTCTGATGCCGCATAGTT
AAGCCAGTATCTGCTCCCTGCTTGTGTGTTGGAGGTCGCTGAGTAGTGCGCGAGCAAAATTTAAGCTACA
ACAAGGCAAGGCTTGACCGACAATTGCATGAAGAATCTGCTTAGGGTTAGGCGTTTTGCGCTGCTTCGCG
ATGTACGGGCCAGATATACGCGTTGACATTGATTATTGACTAGTTATTAATAGTAATCAATTACGGGGTC
ATTAGTTCATAGCCCATATATGGAGTTCCGCGTTACATAACTTACGGTAAATGGCCCGCCTGGCTGACCG
CCCAACGACCCCCGCCCATTGACGTCAATAATGACGTATGTTCCCATAGTAACGCCAATAGGGACTTTCC
ATTGACGTCAATGGGTGGAGTATTTACGGTAAACTGCCCACTTGGCAGTACATCAAGTGTATCATATGCC
AAGTACGCCCCCTATTGACGTCAATGACGGTAAATGGCCCGCCTGGCATTATGCCCAGTACATGACCTTA
TGGGACTTTCCTACTTGGCAGTACATCTACGTATTAGTCATCGCTATTACCATGGTGATGCGGTTTTGGC
AGTACATCAATGGGCGTGGATAGCGGTTTGACTCACGGGGATTTCCAAGTCTCCACCCCATTGACGTCAA
TGGGAGTTTGTTTTGGCACCAAAATCAACGGGACTTTCCAAAATGTCGTAACAACTCCGCCCCATTGACG
CAAATGGGCGGTAGGCGTGTACGGTGGGAGGTCTATATAAGCAGAGCTCTCTGGCTAACTAGAGAACCCA
CTGCTTACTGGCTTATCGAAATTAATACGACTCACTATAGGGAGACCCAAGCTGGCTAGCGTTTAAACTT
AAGCTTGCCACCATGGAGCAGAAACTCATCTCTGAAGAGGATCTGGGTACCGAGCTCGGATCCACAAGTT
TGTACAAAAAAGCAGGCTCTATGAGCCAGTCCGGGGCCGTGAGCTGCTGCCCGGGTGCCACCAATGGCAG
CCTGGGCCGGTCCGACGGTGTGGCCAAGATGAGCCCCAAGGACCTGTTTGAGCAGAGGAAGAAGTATTCC
AACTCCAACGTCATCATGCACGAGACCTCGCAGTACCACGTCCAGCACCTGGCCACATTCATCATGGACA
AGAGCGAAGCCATCACGTCTGTGGACGACGCCATCCGGAAGCTGGTGCAGCTGAGCTCCAAGGAGAAGAT
CTGGACCCAGGAGATGCTGCTGCAAGTCAATGATCAGTCGCTGCGGCTGCTGGACATCGAGTCACAGGAG
GAGCTGGAAGACTTCCCGCTGCCCACGGTGCAGCGCAGCCAGACGGTCCTCAACCAGCTGCGCTACCCGT
CTGTGCTGCTGCTCGTGTGCCAGGACTCGGAGCAGAGCAAGCCGGATGTCCACTTCTTCCACTGCGATGA
GGTGGAGGCAGAGCTGGTGCACGAGGACATCGAGAGCGCGTTGGCCGACTGCCGGCTGGGCAAGAAGATG
CGGCCGCAGACCCTGAAGGGACACCAGGAGAAGATTCGGCAGCGGCAGTCCATCCTGCCTCCTCCCCAGG
GCCCGGCGCCCATCCCCTTCCAGCACCGCGGCGGGGATTCCCCGGAGGCCAAGAATCGCGTGGGCCCGCA
GGTGCCACTCAGCGAGCCAGGTTTCCGCCGTCGGGAGTCGCAGGAGGAGCCGCGGGCCGTGCTGGCTCAG
AAGATAGAGAAGGAGACGCAAATTCTCAACTGCGCCCTGGACGACATCGAGTGGTTTGTGGCCCGGCTGC
AGAAGGCAGCCGAGGCTTTCAAGCAGCTGAACCAGCGGAAAAAGGGGAAGAAGAAGGGCAAGAAGGCGCC
AGCAGAGGGCGTCCTCACACTGCGGGCACGGCCCCCCTCTGAGGGCGAGTTCATCGACTGCTTCCAGAAA
ATCAAGCTGGCGATTAACTTGCTGGCAAAGCTGCAGAAGCACATCCAGAACCCCAGCGCCGCGGAGCTCG
TGCACTTCCTCTTCGGGCCTCTGGACCTGATCGTCAACACCTGCAGTGGCCCAGACATCGCACGCTCCGT
CTCCTGCCCACTGCTCTCCCGAGATGCCGTGGACTTCCTGCGCGGCCACCTGGTCCCTAAGGAGATGTCG
CTGTGGGAGTCACTGGGAGAGAGCTGGATGCGGCCCCGTTCCGAGTGGCCGCGGGAGCCACAGGTGCCCC
TCTACGTGCCCAAGTTCCACAGCGGCTGGGAGCCTCCTGTGGATGTGCTGCAGGAGGCCCCCTGGGAGGT
GGAGGGGCTGGCGTCTGCCCCCATCGAGGAGGTGAGTCCAGTGTCGAGGCAAAGTATCCGGAACTCCCAG
AAGCACAGCCCCACTTCAGAGCCCACCCCCCCGGGGGATGCCCTACCACCAGTCAGCTCCCCACATACTC
ACAGGGGCTACCAGCCAACACCAGCCATGGCCAAATATTAAACCCAGCTTTCTTGTACAAAGTGGTTCTA
GAGGGCCCGTTTAAACCCGCTGATCAGCCTCGACTGTGCCTTCTAGTTGCCAGCCATCTGTTGTTTGCCC
CTCCCCCGTGCCTTCCTTGACCCTGGAAGGTGCCACTCCCACTGTCCTTTCCTAATAAAATGAGGAAATT
GCATCGCATTGTCTGAGTAGGTGTCATTCTATTCTGGGGGGTGGGGTGGGGCAGGACAGCAAGGGGGAGG
ATTGGGAAGACAATAGCAGGCATGCTGGGGATGCGGTGGGCTCTATGGCTTCTGAGGCGGAAAGAACCAG
CTGGGGCTCTAGGGGGTATCCCC
[124 nt withheld, positions 2824-2947]
C
[91 nt withheld, positions 2949-3039]
A
[49 nt withheld, positions 3041-3089]
CCTTTGACGTTGGAGTCCACGTTCTTT
[37 nt withheld, positions 3117-3153]
ACCCTATCTCGGTCTATTCTTTTGATTTATAAGGGATTTTGCCGATTTCGGCCTATTGGTTAAAAAATGA
GCTGATTTAACAAAAATTTAACGCGAATTAATTCTGTGGAATGTGTGTCAGTTAGGGTGTGGAAAGTCCC
CAGGCTCCCCAGCAGGCAGAAGTATGCAAAGCATGCATCTCAATTAGTCAGCAACCAGGTGTGGAAAGTC
CCCAGGCTCCCCAGCAGGCAGAAGTATGCAAAGCATGCATCTCAATTAGTCAGCAACCATAGTCCCGCCC
CTAACTCCGCCCATCCCGCCCCTAACTCCGCCCAGTTCCGCCCATTCTCCGCCCCATGGCTGACTAATTT
TTTTTATTTATGCAGAGGCCGAGGCCGCCTCTGCCTCTGAGCTATTCCAGAAGTAGTGAGGAGGCTTTTT
TGGAGGCCTAGGCTTTTGCAAAAAGCTCCCGGGAGCTTGTATATCCATTTTCGGATCTGATCAAGAGACA
GGATGAGGATCGTTTCGCATGATTGAACAAGATGGATTGCACGCAGGTTCTCCGGCCGCTTGGGTGGAGA
GGCTATTCGGCTATGACTGGGCACAACAGACAATCGGCTGCTCTGATGCCGCCGTGTTCCGGCTGTCAGC
GCAGGGGCGCCCGGTTCTTTTTGTCAAGACCGACCTGTCCGGTGCCCTGAATGAACTGCAGGACGAGGCA
GCGCGGCTATCGTGGCTGGCCACGACGGGCGTTCCTTGCGCAGCTGTGCTCGACGTTGTCACTGAAGCGG
GAAGGGACTGGCTGCTATTGGGCGAAGTGCCGGGGCAGGATCTCCTGTCATCTCACCTTGCTCCTGCCGA
GAAAGTATCCATCATGGCTGATGCAATGCGGCGGCTGCATACGCTTGATCCGGCTACCTGCCCATTCGAC
CACCAAGCGAAACATCGCATCGAGCGAGCACGTACTCGGATGGAAGCCGGTCTTGTCGATCAGGATGATC
TGGACGAAGAGCATCAGGGGCTCGCGCCAGCCGAACTGTTCGCCAGGCTCAAGGCGCGCATGCCCGACGG
CGAGGATCTCGTCGTGACCCATGGCGATGCCTGCTTGCCGAATATCATGGTGGAAAATGGCCGCTTTTCT
GGATTCATCGACTGTGGCCGGCTGGGTGTGGCGGACCGCTATCAGGACATAGCGTTGGCTACCCGTGATA
TTGCTGAAGAGCTTGGCGGCGAATGGGCTGACCGCTTCCTCGTGCTTTACGGTATCGCCGCTCCCGATTC
GCAGCGCATCGCCTTCTATCGCCTTCTTGACGAGTTCTTCTGAGCGGGACTCTGGGGTTCGAAATGACCG
ACCAAGCGACGCCCAACCTGCCATCACGAGATTTCGATTCCACCGCCGCCTTCTATGAAAGGTTGGGCTT
CGGAATCGTTTTCCGGGACGCCGGCTGGATGATCCTCCAGCGCGGGGATCTCATGCTGGAGTTCTTCGCC
CACCCCAACTTGTTTATTGCAGCTTATAATGGTTACAAATAAAGCAATAGCATCACAAATTTCACAAATA
AAGCATTTTTTTCACTGCATTCTAGTTGTGGTTTGTCCAAACTCATCAATGTATCTTATCATGTCTGTAT
ACCGTCGACCTCTAGCTAGAGCTTGGCGTAATCATGGTCATAGCTGTTTCCTGTGTGAAATTGTTATCCG
CTCACAATTCCACACAACATACGAGCCGGAAGCATAAAGTGTAAAGCCTGGGGTGCCTAATGAGTGAGCT
AACTCACATTAATTGCGTTGCGCTCACTGCCCGCTTTCCAGTCGGGAAACCTGTCGTGCCAGCTGCATTA
ATGAATCGGCCAACGCGCGGGGAGAGGCGGTTTGCGTATTGGGCGCTCTTCCGCTTCCTCGCTCACTGAC
TCGCTGCGCTCGGTCGTTCGGCTGCGGCGAGCGGTATCAGCTCACTCAAAGGCGGTAATACGGTTATCCA
CAGAATCAGGGGATAACGCAGGAAAGAACATGTGAGCAAAAGGCCAGCAAAAGGCCAGGAACCGTAAAAA
GGCCGCGTTGCTGGCGTTTTTCCATAGGCTCCGCCCCCCTGACGAGCATCACAAAAATCGACGCTCAAGT
CAGAGGTGGCGAAACCCGACAGGACTATAAAGATACCAGGCGTTTCCCCCTGGAAGCTCCCTCGTGCGCT
CTCCTGTTCCGACCCTGCCGCTTACCGGATACCTGTCCGCCTTTCTCCCTTCGGGAAGCGTGGCGCTTTC
TCATAGCTCACGCTGTAGGTATCTCAGTTCGGTGTAGGTCGTTCGCTCCAAGCTGGGCTGTGTGCACGAA
CCCCCCGTTCAGCCCGACCGCTGCGCCTTATCCGGTAACTATCGTCTTGAGTCCAACCCGGTAAGACACG
ACTTATCGCCACTGGCAGCAGCCACTGGTAACAGGATTAGCAGAGCGAGGTATGTAGGCGGTGCTACAGA
GTTCTTGAAGTGGTGGCCTAACTACGGCTACACTAGAAGAACAGTATTTGGTATCTGCGCTCTGCTGAAG
CCAGTTACCTTCGGAAAAAGAGTTGGTAGCTCTTGATCCGGCAAACAAACCACCGCTGGTAGCGGTGGTT
TTTTTGTTTGCAAGCAGCAGATTACGCGCAGAAAAAAAGGATCTCAAGAAGATCCTTTGATCTTTTCTAC
GGGGTCTGACGCTCAGTGGAACGAAAACTCACGTTAAGGGATTTTGGTCATGAGATTATCAAAAAGGATC
TTCACCTAGATCCTTTTAAATTAAAAATGAAGTTTTAAATCAATCTAAAGTATATATGAGTAAACTTGGT
CTGACAGTTACCAATGCTTAATCAGTGAGGCACCTATCTCAGCGATCTGTCTATTTCGTTCATCCATAGT
TGCCTGACTCCCCGTCGTGTAGATAACTACGATACGGGAGGGCTTACCATCTGGCCCCAGTGCTGCAATG
ATACCGCGAGACCCACGCTCACCGGCTCCAGATTTATCAGCAATAAACCAGCCAGCCGGAAGGGCCGAGC
GCAGAAGTGGTCCTGCAACTTTATCCGCCTCCATCCAGTCTATTAATTGTTGCCGGGAAGCTAGAGTAAG
TAGTTCGCCAGTTAATAGTTTGCGCAACGTTGTTGCCATTGCTACAGGCATCGTGGTGTCACGCTCGTCG
TTTGGTATGGCTTCATTCAGCTCCGGTTCCCAACGATCAAGGCGAGTTACATGATCCCCCATGTTGTGCA
AAAAAGCGGTTAGCTCCTTCGGTCCTCCGATCGTTGTCAGAAGTAAGTTGGCCGCAGTGTTATCACTCAT
GGTTATGGCAGCACTGCATAATTCTCTTACTGTCATGCCATCCGTAAGATGCTTTTCTGTGACTGGTGAG
TACTCAACCAAGTCATTCTGAGAATAGTGTATGCGGCGACCGAGTTGCTCTTGCCCGGCGTCAATACGGG
ATAATACCGCGCCACATAGCAGAACTTTAAAAGTGCTCATCATTGGAAAACGTTCTTCGGGGCGAAAACT
CTCAAGGATCTTACCGCTGTTGAGATCCAGTTCGATGTAACCCACTCGTGCACCCAACTGATCTTCAGCA
TCTTTTACTTTCACCAGCGTTTCTGGGTGAGCAAAAACAGGAAGGCAAAATGCCGCAAAAAAGGGAATAA
GGGCGACACGGAAATGTTGAATACTCATACTCTTCCTTTTTCAATATTATTGAAGCATTTATCAGGGTTA
TTGTCTCATGAGCGGATACATATTTGAATGTATTTAGAAAAATAAACAAATAGGGGTTCCGCGCACATTT
CCCCGAAAAGTGCCACCTGACGTC
